Addgene plasmid #188083: pCAG-MBP-ATG9-P833A
Purpose: Expresses human ATG9-P833A mutant in mammalian cells
Depositing lab: James Hurley. Depositing organization: University of California, Berkeley. Publication: Structural basis for ATG9A recruitment to the ULK1 complex in mitophagy initiation. Ren X, Nguyen TN, Lam WK, Buffalo CZ, Lazarou M, Yokom AL, Hurley JH. Sci Adv. 2023 Feb 15;9(7):eadg2997. doi: 10.1126/sciadv.adg2997. Epub 2023 Feb 15. PubMed 36791199.
Backbone
  Vector backbone: pCAG
  Vector type: Mammalian Expression
Growth in bacteria
  Bacterial resistance: Ampicillin, 100 μg/mL
  Growth temperature: 37°C
  Growth strain: DH5alpha
  Copy number: High Copy
Gene/Insert
  Gene/Insert name: ATG9 (alt name: MBP-TEVsite-ATG9-P833A-stop)
  Species: H. sapiens (human)
  Mutation: P833A
  Entrez Gene: ATG9A (a.k.a. APG9L1, MGD3208, mATG9)
  Promoter: CMV
  Tag / fusion protein: MBP tag (N terminal on insert)
  Cloning method: Restriction Enzyme; 5′ cloning site KpnI (unknown if destroyed); 3′ cloning site XhoI (unknown if destroyed)
  Sequencing primers: 5′ ccgctttctggtatgccgtgcg; 3′ gagccagggcattggccacac
Terms and licenses: Academic/Nonprofit Terms; Industry Terms: Not Available to Industry
How to cite: pCAG-MBP-ATG9-P833A was a gift from James Hurley (Addgene plasmid # 188083 ; http://n2t.net/addgene:188083 ; RRID:Addgene_188083)
