[The description below was written by a language model from this plasmid's Addgene catalogue record and pLannotate feature annotations shown in this document.]
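Description:
pCAG-MBP-ATG9-P833A is a mammalian expression plasmid built on the pCAG backbone for producing a point mutant of human ATG9A, the transmembrane autophagy protein involved in organising the phagophore assembly site. It is maintained in E. coli as a high-copy plasmid through a ColE1/pUC-type origin and selected with ampicillin via the β-lactamase gene and its own promoter. The sequenced record is about 8.5 kb. The backbone also carries an SV40 origin of replication, which permits episomal amplification in cells expressing SV40 large T antigen, together with leftover lac promoter/operator and lacI fragments that are cloning-vector remnants with no role in mammalian expression.

The catalogue lists the promoter as CMV, but the feature table shows the full composite CAG arrangement: the CMV immediate-early enhancer, the chicken β-actin promoter and a chimeric chicken β-actin/rabbit β-globin intron, which together drive strong constitutive transcription. Downstream lies a single open reading frame consisting of E. coli maltose binding protein lacking its signal sequence, a TEV protease cleavage site, and the ATG9A coding sequence carrying the P833A substitution and ending in a stop codon. Short β-globin matches flanking the insert reflect the globin-derived vector sequence, and a rabbit β-globin polyadenylation signal terminates the transcript. The insert was placed between KpnI and XhoI sites.

The N-terminal MBP tag allows amylose affinity capture and can aid solubility, with TEV cleavage releasing the untagged protein. The associated work concerns the structural basis of ATG9A recruitment to the ULK1 complex during mitophagy initiation, so the mutant presumably serves to probe that interaction, although the record does not state the specific effect of P833A.
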