Features (pLannotate 1.2.2; 20 found; start..end, strand, type, name):
      4..383     +  enhancer       CMV enhancer: human cytomegalovirus immediate early enhancer
    385..660     +  promoter       chicken β-actin promoter: No description available
    661..1677    +  intron         chimeric intron: chimera between introns from chicken β-actin and rabbit β-globin
   1675..1731    +  CDS            HBB (fragment): HBB_LEPEU - Experimental evidence at protein level: Swiss-Prot protein existence level 1. Involved in oxygen transport from the lung to the various peripheral tissues. From Lepus europaeus (European hare).
   1763..2857    +  CDS            MBP: maltose binding protein from E. coli; malE (mutated); This version of the gene does not encode a signal sequence, so MBP will remain in the cytosol.
   2921..2941    +  CDS            TEV site: tobacco etch virus (TEV) protease recognition and cleavage site
   2960..5476    +  CDS            ATG9A: ATG9A_HUMAN - Also known as APG9L1. Experimental evidence at protein level: Swiss-Prot protein existence level 1. Involved in autophagy and cytoplasm to vacuole transport (Cvt) vesicle formation. Plays a key role in the organization of the preautophagosomal structure/phagophore assembly site (PAS), the nucleating site for formation of the sequestering vesicle. Cycles between a juxta-nuclear trans-Golgi network compartment and late endosomes. Nutrient starvation induces accumulation on autophagosomes. Starvation-dependent trafficking requires ULK1, ATG13 and SUPT20H. From Homo sapiens (Human).
   5486..5563    +  CDS            HBB (fragment): HBB_PONPY - Experimental evidence at transcript level: Swiss-Prot protein existence level 2. Involved in oxygen transport from the lung to the various peripheral tissues. From Pongo pygmaeus (Bornean orangutan).
   5634..5689    +  polyA_signal   β-globin poly(A) signal: rabbit β-globin polyadenylation signal (Gil and Proudfoot, 1987)
   6074..6090    -  protein_bind   lac operator: The lac repressor binds to the lac operator to inhibit transcription in E. coli. This inhibition can be relieved by adding lactose or isopropyl-β-D-thiogalactopyranoside (IPTG). lac repressor encoded by lacI
   6098..6128    -  promoter       lac promoter: promoter for the E. coli lac operon
   6143..6164    -  protein_bind   CAP binding site: CAP binding activates transcription in the presence of cAMP. E. coli catabolite activator protein
   6177..6216    -  CDS            lacI (fragment): lac repressor; lacI; The lac repressor binds to the lac operator to inhibit transcription in E. coli. This inhibition can be relieved by adding lactose or isopropyl-β-D-thiogalactopyranoside (IPTG).
   6223..6245    +  promoter       SV40 promoter (fragment): SV40 enhancer and early promoter
   6269..6404    +  rep_origin     SV40 ori: SV40 origin of replication
   6424..6558    +  polyA_signal   SV40 poly(A) signal: SV40 polyadenylation signal
   6560..6614    -  CDS            lacI (fragment): lac repressor; lacI; The lac repressor binds to the lac operator to inhibit transcription in E. coli. This inhibition can be relieved by adding lactose or isopropyl-β-D-thiogalactopyranoside (IPTG).
   6797..7385    -  rep_origin     ori: high-copy-number ColE1/pMB1/pBR322/pUC origin of replication
   7556..8416    -  CDS            AmpR: β-lactamase; bla; confers resistance to ampicillin, carbenicillin, and related antibiotics
   8417..8521    -  promoter       AmpR promoter: bla
>Addgene plasmid #188083 | pCAG-MBP-ATG9-P833A | addgene full sequence | sequence record 369738 | Addgene NGS Result
GTCGACATTGATTATTGACTAGTTATTAATAGTAATCAATTACGGGGTCATTAGTTCATAGCCCATATAT
GGAGTTCCGCGTTACATAACTTACGGTAAATGGCCCGCCTGGCTGACCGCCCAACGACCCCCGCCCATTG
ACGTCAATAATGACGTATGTTCCCATAGTAACGCCAATAGGGACTTTCCATTGACGTCAATGGGTGGAGT
ATTTACGGTAAACTGCCCACTTGGCAGTACATCAAGTGTATCATATGCCAAGTACGCCCCCTATTGACGT
CAATGACGGTAAATGGCCCGCCTGGCATTATGCCCAGTACATGACCTTATGGGACTTTCCTACTTGGCAG
TACATCTACGTATTAGTCATCGCTATTACCATGGTCGAGGTGAGCCCCACGTTCTGCTTCACTCTCCCCA
TCTCCCCCCCCTCCCCACCCCCAATTTTGTATTTATTTATTTTTTAATTATTTTGTGCAGCGATGGGGGC
GGGGGGGGGGGGGGGGCGCGCCRGGSGGGGSGGGGSGGGGSGRGGGGSGGGGSGGGGSGRGGCGGAGAGG
TGCGGCGGCAGCCAATCAGAGCGGCGCGCTCCGAAAGTTTCCTTTTATGGCGAGGCGGCGGCGGCGGCGG
CCCTATAAAAAGCGAAGCGCGCGGCGGGCGGGAGTCGCTGCGCGCTGCCTTCGCCCCGTGCCCCGCTCCG
CCGCCGCCTCGCGCCGCCCGCCCCGGCTCTGACTGACCGCGTTACTCCCACAGGTGAGCGGGCGGGACGG
CCCTTCTCCTCCGGGCTGTAATTAGCGCTTGGTTTAATGACGGCTTGTTTCTTTTCTGTGGCTGCGTGAA
AGCCTTGAGGGGCTCCGGGAGGGCCCTTTGTGCGGGGGGAGCGGCTCGGGGGGTGCGTGCGTGTGTGTGT
GCGTGGGGAGCGCCGCGTGCGGCTCCGCGCTGCCCGGCGGCTGTGAGCGCTGCGGGCGCGGCGCGGGGCT
TTGTGCGCTCCGCAGTGTGCGCGAGGGGAGCGCGGCCGGGGGCGGTGCCCCGCGGTGCGGGGGGGGCTGC
GAGGGGAACAAAGGCTGCGTGCGGGGTGTGTGCGTGGGGGGGTGAGCAGGGGGTGTGGGCGCGTCGGTCG
GGCTGCAACCCCCCCTGCACCCCCCTCCCCGAGTTGCTGAGCACGGCCCGGCTTCGGGTGCGGGGCTCCG
TACGGGGCGTGGCGCGGGGCTCGCCGTGCCGGGCGGGGGGTGGCGGCAGGTGGGGGTGCCGGGCGGGGCG
GGGCCGCCTCGGGCCGGGGRGGGCTCGGGGGAGGGGCGCGGCGGCCCCCGGAGCGCCGGCGGCTGTCGAG
GCGCGGCGAGCCGCAGCCATTGCCTTTTATGGTAATCGTGCGAGAGGGCGCAGGGACTTCCTTTGTCCCA
AATCTGTGCGGAGCCGAAATCTGGGAGGCGCCGCCGCACCCCCTCTAGCGGGCGCGGGGCGAAGCGGTGC
GGCGCCGGCAGGAAGGAAATGGGCGGGGAGGGCCTTCGTGCGTCGCCGCGCCGCCGTCCCCTTCTCCCTC
TCCAGCCTCGGGGCTGTCCGCGGGGGGACGGCTGCCTTCGGGGGGGACGGGGCAGGGCGGGGTTCGGCTT
CTGGCGTGTGACCGGCGGCTCTAGAGCCTCTGCTAACCATGTTCATGCCTTCTTCTTTTTCCTACAGCTC
CTGGGCAACGTGCTGGTTATTGTGCTGTCTCATCATTTTGGCAAAGAATTCCTCGATCGACGGTATCGAT
GCCACCATGGGGATCGAAGAAGGTAAACTGGTAATCTGGATTAACGGCGATAAAGGCTATAACGGTCTCG
CTGAAGTCGGTAAGAAATTCGAGAAAGATACCGGAATTAAAGTCACCGTTGAGCATCCGGATAAACTGGA
AGAGAAATTCCCACAGGTTGCGGCAACTGGCGATGGCCCTGACATTATCTTCTGGGCACACGACCGCTTT
GGTGGCTACGCTCAATCTGGCCTGTTGGCTGAAATCACCCCGGACAAAGCGTTCCAGGACAAGCTGTATC
CGTTTACCTGGGATGCCGTACGTTACAACGGCAAGCTGATTGCTTACCCGATCGCTGTTGAAGCGTTATC
GCTGATTTATAACAAAGATCTGCTGCCGAACCCGCCAAAAACCTGGGAAGAGATCCCGGCGCTGGATAAA
GAACTGAAAGCGAAAGGTAAGAGCGCGCTGATGTTCAACCTGCAAGAACCGTACTTCACCTGGCCGCTGA
TTGCTGCTGACGGGGGTTATGCGTTCAAGTATGAAAACGGCAAGTACGACATTAAAGACGTGGGCGTGGA
TAACGCTGGCGCGAAAGCGGGTCTGACCTTCCTGGTTGACCTGATTAAAAACAAACACATGAATGCAGAC
ACCGATTACTCCATCGCAGAAGCTGCCTTTAATAAAGGCGAAACAGCGATGACCATCAACGGCCCGTGGG
CATGGTCCAACATCGACACCAGCAAAGTGAATTATGGTGTAACGGTACTGCCGACCTTCAAGGGTCAACC
ATCCAAACCGTTCGTTGGCGTGCTGAGCGCAGGTATTAACGCCGCCAGTCCGAACAAAGAGCTGGCAAAA
GAGTTCCTCGAAAACTATCTGCTGACTGATGAAGGTCTGGAAGCGGTTAATAAAGACAAACCGCTGGGTG
CCGTAGCGCTGAAGTCTTACGAGGAAGAGTTGGCGAAAGATCCACGTATTGCCGCCACTATGGAAAACGC
CCAGAAAGGTGAAATCATGCCGAACATCCCGCAGATGTCCGCTTTCTGGTATGCCGTGCGTACTGCGGTG
ATCAACGCCGCCAGCGGTCGTCAGACTGTCGATGAAGCCCTGAAAGACGCGCAGACTAATTCGAGCTCGA
ACAACAACAACAATAACAATAACAACAACCTCGGGGATATCCCAACGACCGAAAACCTGTATTTTCAGGG
CGCCATGGGATCCGGTACCATGGCTCAGTTCGACACCGAATACCAGAGATTGGAAGCGTCATACTCCGAC
TCACCACCAGGCGAAGAAGATTTGCTCGTTCATGTTGCTGAGGGTTCTAAGTCACCTTGGCACCACATCG
AAAACCTGGACCTGTTCTTCAGCCGCGTGTACAACCTGCACCAGAAGAACGGTTTCACCTGCATGCTGAT
CGGCGAAATCTTCGAGCTGATGCAGTTCCTGTTCGTGGTCGCCTTCACCACTTTCCTGGTCAGCTGCGTG
GACTACGACATCCTGTTCGCTAACAAGATGGTGAACCACTCTCTGCACCCTACCGAGCCCGTGAAGGTCA
CTCTGCCCGACGCCTTCCTGCCAGCTCAGGTGTGCTCCGCCCGCATCCAGGAAAACGGCTCTCTGATCAC
TATCCTGGTCATCGCTGGAGTGTTCTGGATTCACAGACTGATCAAGTTCATCTACAACATCTGCTGCTAC
TGGGAGATCCACTCATTCTACCTGCACGCCCTGCGCATCCCTATGTCCGCTCTGCCCTACTGCACCTGGC
AGGAGGTGCAGGCTCGCATCGTCCAGACTCAGAAGGAACACCAAATCTGCATCCACAAGCGTGAACTGAC
CGAGCTGGACATCTACCACCGCATCCTGAGATTCCAGAACTACATGGTCGCCCTGGTGAACAAGAGCCTG
CTGCCACTGAGGTTCAGGCTGCCTGGTCTGGGTGAAGCTGTGTTCTTCACTCGTGGTCTGAAGTACAACT
TCGAACTGATCCTGTTCTGGGGACCCGGTAGCCTGTTCCTGAACGAGTGGTCCCTGAAGGCCGAATACAA
GAGGGGTGGCCAGAGACTGGAGCTGGCTCAGCGCCTGTCTAACCGTATCCTGTGGATCGGCATCGCTAAC
TTCCTGCTGTGCCCCCTGATCCTGATCTGGCAGATCCTGTATGCCTTCTTCAGCTACGCTGAGGTCCTGA
AGCGCGAACCAGGAGCCCTGGGTGCTCGTTGCTGGTCCCTGTACGGAAGGTGCTACCTGAGACACTTCAA
CGAGCTGGAACACGAGCTGCAATCACGCCTGAACCGTGGCTACAAGCCAGCCTCAAAGTACATGAACTGC
TTCCTGTCCCCTCTGCTGACCCTGCTGGCTAAGAACGGCGCCTTCTTCGCTGGTTCCATCCTGGCCGTGC
TGATCGCTCTGACCATCTACGACGAGGACGTCCTGGCTGTGGAACACGTCCTGACCACTGTCACTCTGCT
GGGCGTGACCGTCACTGTGTGCCGCTCATTCATCCCCGACCAGCACATGGTGTTCTGCCCAGAGCAGCTG
CTGCGTGTCATCCTGGCCCACATCCACTACATGCCCGACCACTGGCAGGGAAACGCTCACCGCTCACAGA
CCCGTGACGAGTTCGCCCAGCTGTTCCAGTACAAGGCTGTGTTCATCCTGGAGGAACTGCTGTCCCCTAT
CGTCACTCCCCTGATCCTGATCTTCTGCCTGAGGCCAAGAGCCCTGGAGATCATCGACTTCTTCCGCAAC
TTCACCGTGGAAGTGGTCGGCGTCGGAGACACTTGCTCTTTCGCTCAGATGGACGTGCGTCAGCACGGAC
ACCCACAGTGGCTGTCAGCCGGTCAGACCGAGGCTTCCGTCTACCAGCAGGCCGAGGACGGCAAGACCGA
ACTGTCACTGATGCACTTCGCTATCACTAACCCTGGATGGCAACCTCCCAGGGAGTCCACCGCCTTCCTG
GGTTTCCTGAAGGAACAGGTGCAGAGAGACGGTGCTGCCGCTAGCCTGGCTCAGGGAGGTCTGCTGCCTG
AGAACGCTCTGTTCACTTCCATCCAGTCCCTGCAATCCGAAAGCGAGCCCCTGTCTCTGATCGCCAACGT
GGTCGCTGGTTCCTCCTGCCGCGGCCCACCTCTGCCTCGCGACCTGCAAGGAAGCCGCCACAGGGCTGAG
GTGGCTTCTGCTCTGCGCTCTTTCTCCCCTCTGCAACCTGGACAGGCTCCAACTGGTAGGGCTCACTCAA
CCATGACTGGTTCCGGCGTGGACGCCAGAACTGCTTCTTCAGGCTCCAGCGTGTGGGAAGGACAGCTGCA
ATCCCTGGTCCTGTCCGAGTACGCCAGCACCGAAATGTCTCTGCACGCTCTGTACATGCACCAGCTGCAC
AAGCAGCAGGCCCAGGCTGAACCAGAGAGGCACGTGTGGCACCGCCGTGAATCTGACGAGTCAGGAGAAT
CTGCTCCTGACGAGGGCGGAGAAGGTGCCCGCGCTCCACAGTCCATCCCTCGTTCCGCTAGCTACCCATG
CGCTGCTCCCAGACCAGGCGCCCCCGAAACCACTGCTCTGCACGGTGGCTTCCAGAGGAGATACGGAGGT
ATCACCGACCCCGGAACTGTGCCCAGGGTCCCAAGCCACTTCTCCCGCCTGCCACTGGGCGGATGGGCTG
AAGACGGACAGTCTGCTTCACGTCACCCTGAACCCGTCCCTGAAGAAGGTAGCGAAGATGAGTTGGCGCC
ACAAGTCCATAAAGTGTGACTCGAGGAATTCACTCCTCAGGTGCAGGCTGCCTATCAGAAGGTGGTGGCT
GGTGTGGCCAATGCCCTGGCTCACAAATACCACTGAGATCTTTTTCCCTCTGCCAAAAATTATGGGGACA
TCATGAAGCCCCTTGAGCATCTGACTTCTGGCTAATAAAGGAAATTTATTTTCATTGCAATAGTGTGTTG
GAATTTTTTGTGTCTCTCACTCGGAAGGACATATGGGAGGGCAAATCATTTAAAACATCAGAATGAGTAT
TTGGTTTAGAGTTTGGCAACATATGCCCATATGCTGGCTGCCATGAACAAAGGTTGGCTATAAAGAGGTC
ATCAGTATATGAAACAGCCCCCTGCTGTCCATTCCTTATTCCATAGAAAAGCCTTGACTTGAGGTTAGAT
TTTTTTTATATTTTGTTTTGTGTTATTTTTTTCTTTAACATCCCTAAAATTTTCCTTACATGTTTTACTA
GCCAGATTTTTCCTCCTCTCCTGACTACTCCCAGTCATAGCTGTCCCTCTTCTCTTATGGAGATCCCTCG
ACCTGCAGCCCAAGCTTGGCGTAATCATGGTCATAGCTGTTTCCTGTGTGAAATTGTTATCCGCTCACAA
TTCCACACAACATACGAGCCGGAAGCATAAAGTGTAAAGCCTGGGGTGCCTAATGAGTGAGCTAACTCAC
ATTAATTGCGTTGCGCTCACTGCCCGCTTTCCAGTCGGGAAACCTGTCGTGCCAGCGGATCCGCATCTCA
ATTAGTCAGCAACCATAGTCCCGCCCCTAACTCCGCCCATCCCGCCCCTAACTCCGCCCAGTTCCGCCCA
TTCTCCGCCCCATGGCTGACTAATTTTTTTTATTTATGCAGAGGCCGAGGCCGCCTCGGCCTCTGAGCTA
TTCCAGAAGTAGTGAGGAGGCTTTTTTGGAGGCCTAGGCTTTTGCAAAAAGCTAACTTGTTTATTGCAGC
TTATAATGGTTACAAATAAAGCAATAGCATCACAAATTTCACAAATAAAGCATTTTTTTCACTGCATTCT
AGTTGTGGTTTGTCCAAACTCATCAATGTATCTTATCATGTCTGGATCCGCTGCATTAATGAATCGGCCA
ACGCGCGGGGAGAGGCGGTTTGCGTATTGGGCGCTCTTCCGCTTCCTCGCTCACTGACTCGCTGCGCTCG
GTCGTTCGGCTGCGGCGAGCGGTATCAGCTCACTCAAAGGCGGTAATACGGTTATCCACAGAATCAGGGG
ATAACGCAGGAAAGAACATGTGAGCAAAAGGCCAGCAAAAGGCCAGGAACCGTAAAAAGGCCGCGTTGCT
GGCGTTTTTCCATAGGCTCCGCCCCCCTGACGAGCATCACAAAAATCGACGCTCAAGTCAGAGGTGGCGA
AACCCGACAGGACTATAAAGATACCAGGCGTTTCCCCCTGGAAGCTCCCTCGTGCGCTCTCCTGTTCCGA
CCCTGCCGCTTACCGGATACCTGTCCGCCTTTCTCCCTTCGGGAAGCGTGGCGCTTTCTCATAGCTCACG
CTGTAGGTATCTCAGTTCGGTGTAGGTCGTTCGCTCCAAGCTGGGCTGTGTGCACGAACCCCCCGTTCAG
CCCGACCGCTGCGCCTTATCCGGTAACTATCGTCTTGAGTCCAACCCGGTAAGACACGACTTATCGCCAC
TGGCAGCAGCCACTGGTAACAGGATTAGCAGAGCGAGGTATGTAGGCGGTGCTACAGAGTTCTTGAAGTG
GTGGCCTAACTACGGCTACACTAGAAGAACAGTATTTGGTATCTGCGCTCTGCTGAAGCCAGTTACCTTC
GGAAAAAGAGTTGGTAGCTCTTGATCCGGCAAACAAACCACCGCTGGTAGCGGTGGTTTTTTTGTTTGCA
AGCAGCAGATTACGCGCAGAAAAAAAGGATCTCAAGAAGATCCTTTGATCTTTTCTACGGGGTCTGACGC
TCAGTGGAACGAAAACTCACGTTAAGGGATTTTGGTCATGAGATTATCAAAAAGGATCTTCACCTAGATC
CTTTTAAATTAAAAATGAAGTTTTAAATCAATCTAAAGTATATATGAGTAAACTTGGTCTGACAGTTACC
AATGCTTAATCAGTGAGGCACCTATCTCAGCGATCTGTCTATTTCGTTCATCCATAGTTGCCTGACTCCC
CGTCGTGTAGATAACTACGATACGGGAGGGCTTACCATCTGGCCCCAGTGCTGCAATGATACCGCGAGAC
CCACGCTCACCGGCTCCAGATTTATCAGCAATAAACCAGCCAGCCGGAAGGGCCGAGCGCAGAAGTGGTC
CTGCAACTTTATCCGCCTCCATCCAGTCTATTAATTGTTGCCGGGAAGCTAGAGTAAGTAGTTCGCCAGT
TAATAGTTTGCGCAACGTTGTTGCCATTGCTACAGGCATCGTGGTGTCACGCTCGTCGTTTGGTATGGCT
TCATTCAGCTCCGGTTCCCAACGATCAAGGCGAGTTACATGATCCCCCATGTTGTGCAAAAAAGCGGTTA
GCTCCTTCGGTCCTCCGATCGTTGTCAGAAGTAAGTTGGCCGCAGTGTTATCACTCATGGTTATGGCAGC
ACTGCATAATTCTCTTACTGTCATGCCATCCGTAAGATGCTTTTCTGTGACTGGTGAGTACTCAACCAAG
TCATTCTGAGAATAGTGTATGCGGCGACCGAGTTGCTCTTGCCCGGCGTCAATACGGGATAATACCGCGC
CACATAGCAGAACTTTAAAAGTGCTCATCATTGGAAAACGTTCTTCGGGGCGAAAACTCTCAAGGATCTT
ACCGCTGTTGAGATCCAGTTCGATGTAACCCACTCGTGCACCCAACTGATCTTCAGCATCTTTTACTTTC
ACCAGCGTTTCTGGGTGAGCAAAAACAGGAAGGCAAAATGCCGCAAAAAAGGGAATAAGGGCGACACGGA
AATGTTGAATACTCATACTCTTCCTTTTTCAATATTATTGAAGCATTTATCAGGGTTATTGTCTCATGAG
CGGATACATATTTGAATGTATTTAGAAAAATAAACAAATAGGGGTTCCGCGCACATTTCCCCGAAAAGTG
CCACCTGG
