>Addgene plasmid #188083 | pCAG-MBP-ATG9-P833A | depositor partial sequence | sequence record 364945 | ATG9-P833A (kpnI/xhoI)
ATGGCTCAGTTCGACACCGAATACCAGAGATTGGAAGCGTCATACTCCGACTCACCACCAGGCGAAGAAG
ATTTGCTCGTTCATGTTGCTGAGGGTTCTAAGTCACCTTGGCACCACATCGAAAACCTGGACCTGTTCTT
CAGCCGCGTGTACAACCTGCACCAGAAGAACGGTTTCACCTGCATGCTGATCGGCGAAATCTTCGAGCTG
ATGCAGTTCCTGTTCGTGGTCGCCTTCACCACTTTCCTGGTCAGCTGCGTGGACTACGACATCCTGTTCG
CTAACAAGATGGTGAACCACTCTCTGCACCCTACCGAGCCCGTGAAGGTCACTCTGCCCGACGCCTTCCT
GCCAGCTCAGGTGTGCTCCGCCCGCATCCAGGAAAACGGCTCTCTGATCACTATCCTGGTCATCGCTGGA
GTGTTCTGGATTCACAGACTGATCAAGTTCATCTACAACATCTGCTGCTACTGGGAGATCCACTCATTCT
ACCTGCACGCCCTGCGCATCCCTATGTCCGCTCTGCCCTACTGCACCTGGCAGGAGGTGCAGGCTCGCAT
CGTCCAGACTCAGAAGGAACACCAAATCTGCATCCACAAGCGTGAACTGACCGAGCTGGACATCTACCAC
CGCATCCTGAGATTCCAGAACTACATGGTCGCCCTGGTGAACAAGAGCCTGCTGCCACTGAGGTTCAGGC
TGCCTGGTCTGGGTGAAGCTGTGTTCTTCACTCGTGGTCTGAAGTACAACTTCGAACTGATCCTGTTCTG
GGGACCCGGTAGCCTGTTCCTGAACGAGTGGTCCCTGAAGGCCGAATACAAGAGGGGTGGCCAGAGACTG
GAGCTGGCTCAGCGCCTGTCTAACCGTATCCTGTGGATCGGCATCGCTAACTTCCTGCTGTGCCCCCTGA
TCCTGATCTGGCAGATCCTGTATGCCTTCTTCAGCTACGCTGAGGTCCTGAAGCGCGAACCAGGAGCCCT
GGGTGCTCGTTGCTGGTCCCTGTACGGAAGGTGCTACCTGAGACACTTCAACGAGCTGGAACACGAGCTG
CAATCACGCCTGAACCGTGGCTACAAGCCAGCCTCAAAGTACATGAACTGCTTCCTGTCCCCTCTGCTGA
CCCTGCTGGCTAAGAACGGCGCCTTCTTCGCTGGTTCCATCCTGGCCGTGCTGATCGCTCTGACCATCTA
CGACGAGGACGTCCTGGCTGTGGAACACGTCCTGACCACTGTCACTCTGCTGGGCGTGACCGTCACTGTG
TGCCGCTCATTCATCCCCGACCAGCACATGGTGTTCTGCCCAGAGCAGCTGCTGCGTGTCATCCTGGCCC
ACATCCACTACATGCCCGACCACTGGCAGGGAAACGCTCACCGCTCACAGACCCGTGACGAGTTCGCCCA
GCTGTTCCAGTACAAGGCTGTGTTCATCCTGGAGGAACTGCTGTCCCCTATCGTCACTCCCCTGATCCTG
ATCTTCTGCCTGAGGCCAAGAGCCCTGGAGATCATCGACTTCTTCCGCAACTTCACCGTGGAAGTGGTCG
GCGTCGGAGACACTTGCTCTTTCGCTCAGATGGACGTGCGTCAGCACGGACACCCACAGTGGCTGTCAGC
CGGTCAGACCGAGGCTTCCGTCTACCAGCAGGCCGAGGACGGCAAGACCGAACTGTCACTGATGCACTTC
GCTATCACTAACCCTGGATGGCAACCTCCCAGGGAGTCCACCGCCTTCCTGGGTTTCCTGAAGGAACAGG
TGCAGAGAGACGGTGCTGCCGCTAGCCTGGCTCAGGGAGGTCTGCTGCCTGAGAACGCTCTGTTCACTTC
CATCCAGTCCCTGCAATCCGAAAGCGAGCCCCTGTCTCTGATCGCCAACGTGGTCGCTGGTTCCTCCTGC
CGCGGCCCACCTCTGCCTCGCGACCTGCAAGGAAGCCGCCACAGGGCTGAGGTGGCTTCTGCTCTGCGCT
CTTTCTCCCCTCTGCAACCTGGACAGGCTCCAACTGGTAGGGCTCACTCAACCATGACTGGTTCCGGCGT
GGACGCCAGAACTGCTTCTTCAGGCTCCAGCGTGTGGGAAGGACAGCTGCAATCCCTGGTCCTGTCCGAG
TACGCCAGCACCGAAATGTCTCTGCACGCTCTGTACATGCACCAGCTGCACAAGCAGCAGGCCCAGGCTG
AACCAGAGAGGCACGTGTGGCACCGCCGTGAATCTGACGAGTCAGGAGAATCTGCTCCTGACGAGGGCGG
AGAAGGTGCCCGCGCTCCACAGTCCATCCCTCGTTCCGCTAGCTACCCATGCGCTGCTCCCAGACCAGGC
GCCCCCGAAACCACTGCTCTGCACGGTGGCTTCCAGAGGAGATACGGAGGTATCACCGACCCCGGAACTG
TGCCCAGGGTCCCAAGCCACTTCTCCCGCCTGCCACTGGGCGGATGGGCTGAAGACGGACAGTCTGCTTC
ACGTCACCCTGAACCCGTCCCTGAAGAAGGTAGCGAAGATGAGTTGGCACCACAAGTCCATAAAGTGTGA
